>Addgene plasmid #176726 | pYCTK022 | addgene full sequence | sequence record 351589 | Addgene NGS Result
CTGATTCTGTGGATAACCGTAGTCGGTCTCATATGTCAGAAGAGATACCCAGTTTGAACCCATTGTTCTA
CAATGAGACATATAATCCATTGCAGTCCGTCCTAACATACAGTTCAATTTACGGAGATGGGACTGAAATA
ACATTTCAACAGCTACAAAATCTTGTCCATGAAAACATCACCCAAGCAATTATTTTTGGAACAAGGATCG
GCGCTGCTGGATTAGCGTTGATTATAATGTGGATGGTATCTAAGAATAGAAAGACGCCGATATTCATAAT
AAATCAGAGTTCTTTGGTTCTTACAATTGTTCAATCTGCTTTATATCTATCATATTTGTTGAGCAATTTT
GGAGGAGTTCCCTTTGCTCTAACTTTGTTCCCACAGATGATAGGCGACCGTGACAAACATCTTTACGGTG
CCGTGACTCTAATTCAATGTCTATTGGTTGCGTGTATTGAGGTTTCATTAGTCTTTCAGGTAAGAGTCAT
TTTCAAAGCAGATAGATATAGGAAGATAGGAATCATTTTGACTGGCGTATCCGCTAGTTTTGGTGCTGCA
ACTGTAGCCATGTGGATGATTACTGCAATAAAATCTATTATTGTAGTGTATGATAGTCCATTGAACAAAG
TTGACACATATTATTACAACATAGCAGTTATTTTACTTGCATGTTCAATAAATTTCATCACTCTTCTTCT
ATCAGTGAAACTTTTCCTGGCTTTCAGAGCTAGGAGACATTTAGGTTTGAAACAATTTGACTCATTTCAC
ATTCTACTCATCATGTCTACTCAGACATTAATAGGTCCATCGGTTTTGTATATTCTCGCCTACGCGCTGA
ACAATAAAGGAGTTAAGTCGTTGACTTCTATTGCTACATTGCTTGTAGTTCTTTCCCTACCTTTGACATC
TATCTGGGCTGCTGCTGCAAATGATGCACCAAGTGCCAGTACTTTCTATCGCCAATTCAACCCTTACTCT
GCACAAAATCGTGATGATTCATCATCCTACTCTTATGGTAAAGCCTTTAGTGACAAATACTCTTTCAGTA
ACTCACCACAAACTTCGGATGGTTGTAGTTCAAAGGAACTTGAACTATCTACACAGTTGGAGATGGATTT
AGAGTCTGGCGAATCTTTTATGGATAGAGCAAAAAGGTCCGATTTTGTTTCTTCTCCAGGATCAACAGAT
GCAACAGTGATTAAACAATTGAAAGCTTCCAACATCTATACCTCAGAAACAGATGCTGATGAAGAGGCAA
GGGCATTTTGGGTGAATGCAATTCATGAAAACAAAGATGACGGTTTAATGCAATCGAAAACCGTATTCAA
AGAATTAAGATAAGGATCCTGAGACCAGACCAATAAAAAACGCCCGGCGGCAACCGAGCGTTCTGAACAA
ATCCAGATGGAGTTCTGAGGTCATTACTGGATCTATCAACAGGAGTCCAAGCGAGCTCGATATCAAATTA
CGCCCCGCCCTGCCACTCATCGCAGTACTGTTGTAATTCATTAAGCATTCTGCCGACATGGAAGCCATCA
CAAACGGCATGATGAACCTGAATCGCCAGCGGCATCAGCACCTTGTCGCCTTGCGTATAATATTTGCCCA
TGGTGAAAACGGGGGCGAAGAAGTTGTCCATATTGGCCACGTTTAAATCAAAACTGGTGAAACTCACCCA
GGGATTGGCTGAAACGAAAAACATATTCTCAATAAACCCTTTAGGGAAATAGGCCAGGTTTTCACCGTAA
CACGCCACATCTTGCGAATATATGTGTAGAAACTGCCGGAAATCGTCGTGGTATTCACTCCAGAGCGATG
AAAACGTTTCAGTTTGCTCATGGAAAACGGTGTAACAAGGGTGAACACTATCCCATATCACCAGCTCACC
GTCTTTCATTGCCATACGAAATTCCGGATGAGCATTCATCAGGCGGGCAAGAATGTGAATAAAGGCCGGA
TAAAACTTGTGCTTATTTTTCTTTACGGTCTTTAAAAAGGCCGTAATATCCAGCTGAACGGTCTGGTTAT
AGGTACATTGAGCAACTGACTGAAATGCCTCAAAATGTTCTTTACGATGCCATTGGGATATATCAACGGT
GGTATATCCAGTGATTTTTTTCTCCATTTTAGCTTCCTTAGCTCCTGAAAATCTCGATAACTCAAAAAAT
ACGCCCGGTAGTGATCTTATTTCATTATGGTGAAAGTTGGAACCTCTTACGTGCCCGATCAATCATGACC
AAAATCCCTTAACGTGAGTTTTCGTTCCACTGAGCGTCAGACCCCGTAGAAAAGATCAAAGGATCTTCTT
GAGATCCTTTTTTTCTGCGCGTAATCTGCTGCTTGCAAACAAAAAAACCACCGCTACCAGCGGTGGTTTG
TTTGCCGGATCAAGAGCTACCAACTCTTTTTCCGAAGGTAACTGGCTTCAGCAGAGCGCAGATACCAAAT
ACTGTTCTTCTAGTGTAGCCGTAGTTAGGCCACCACTTCAAGAACTCTGTAGCACCGCCTACATACCTCG
CTCTGCTAATCCTGTTACCAGTGGCTGCTGCCAGTGGCGATAAGTCGTGTCTTACCGGGTTGGACTCAAG
ACGATAGTTACCGGATAAGGCGCAGCGGTCGGGCTGAACGGGGGGTTCGTGCACACAGCCCAGCTTGGAG
CGAACGACCTACACCGAACTGAGATACCTACAGCGTGAGCTATGAGAAAGCGCCACGCTTCCCGAAGGGA
GAAAGGCGGACAGGTATCCGGTAAGCGGCAGGGTCGGAACAGGAGAGCGCACGAGGGAGCTTCCAGGGGG
AAACGCCTGGTATCTTTATAGTCCTGTCGGGTTTCGCCACCTCTGACTTGAGCGTCGATTTTTGTGATGC
TCGTCAGGGGGGCGGAGCCTATGGAAAAACGCCAGCAACGCGGCCTTTTTACGGTTCCTGGCCTTTTGCT
GGCCTTTTGCTCACATGTTCTTTCCTGCGTTATCCC
Features (pLannotate 1.2.2; 5 found; start..end, strand, type, name):
     54..1052    +  CDS            STE2 (fragment): STE2_LACKL - Protein inferred from homology: Swiss-Prot protein existence level 3. Receptor for the peptide pheromone alpha factor, the mating factor of yeast. From Lachancea kluyveri (Yeast) (Saccharomyces kluyveri).
   1363..1397    -  terminator     lambda t0 terminator: minimal transcription terminator from phage lambda (Scholtissek and Grosse, 1987)
   1471..2127    -  CDS            cat: CAT_ECOLX - Experimental evidence at protein level: Swiss-Prot protein existence level 1. This enzyme is an effector of chloramphenicol resistance in bacteria. From Escherichia coli. This protein is used as a marker in many commonly used cloning vectors, such as pACYC184.
   2128..2225    -  promoter       cat promoter: promoter of the E. coli cat gene encoding chloramphenicol acetyltransferase
   2309..2897    +  rep_origin     ori: high-copy-number ColE1/pMB1/pBR322/pUC origin of replication
