[The description below was written by a language model from this plasmid's Addgene catalogue record and pLannotate feature annotations shown in this document.]
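Description:
pYCTK022 is a level 0 (L0) part plasmid from a Golden Gate toolkit for engineering cell-cell communication in Saccharomyces cerevisiae. It is built on the pYTK001 part-entry backbone and is a small bacterial storage vector of about 3 kb rather than a yeast expression plasmid. The annotated features include no yeast origin, yeast selection marker, promoter or terminator for the insert. Propagation in E. coli relies on a ColE1/pUC-type origin. Selection is by chloramphenicol resistance, provided by a cat gene under its native promoter and followed by a phage lambda t0 terminator. The catalogue entry lists the plasmid as low copy, whereas the automated annotation labels the origin as a high-copy type; the record does not resolve this difference.

The payload is ste2Kl, the STE2 gene of Kluyveromyces lactis, codon-optimized for expression in S. cerevisiae. STE2 encodes the receptor for the alpha-factor mating pheromone, and in the toolkit it serves as a "receiver" part that lets an engineered yeast cell sense a pheromone signal. The feature table identifies the open reading frame only as a partial STE2 match to the Lachancea kluyveri homologue. This most likely reflects a nearest-homologue database hit, not a different insert, and the catalogue species assignment is K. lactis. The gene was inserted by Golden Gate assembly through BsmBI sites that were destroyed in the process, and the plasmid remains Golden Gate compatible. The coding part can therefore be combined with separate promoter, terminator and vector parts into higher-level expression cassettes, which are used to build multicellular yeast signalling networks.
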