Addgene plasmid #176726: pYCTK022
Purpose: The plasmid is part of a GG toolkit for cell-cell communication in S. cerevisiae. This plasmid is an L0 part plasmid and contains the Ste2 gene of Kluyveromyces lactis (receiver part).
Depositing lab: Victor Sourjik. Publication: Construction of multicellular yeast networks using the communication toolkit with variable specificity and attenuation. Krink N, Loechner AC, Anders A, Kahnt J, Rensing S, Hochberg G, Sourjik V. bioRxiv 2021 10.1101/2021.09.27.462023.
Backbone
  Vector backbone: pYTK001
  Vector type: Synthetic Biology
Growth in bacteria
  Bacterial resistance: Chloramphenicol, 25 μg/mL
  Growth temperature: 37°C
  Growth strain: DH5alpha
  Copy number: Low Copy
Gene/Insert
  Gene/Insert name: ste2Kl
  Species: Kluyveromyces lactis
  Mutation: Codon-optimized for expression in S. cerevisiae
  Cloning method: Restriction Enzyme; 5′ cloning site BsmBI (destroyed during cloning); 3′ cloning site BsmBI (destroyed during cloning)
  Sequencing primers: 5′ CCTGGCCTTTTGCTGGCC; 3′ CCAGTAATGACCTCAGAACTC
Terms and licenses: Academic/Nonprofit Terms; Industry Terms: Not Available to Industry
Depositor comments: The gene was codon-optimized for expression in S. cervisiae and cloned into the vector using Goden Gate. The plasmid is Golden Gate Cloning compatible. Please visit https://doi.org/10.1101/2021.09.27.462023 for bioRxiv preprint.
How to cite: pYCTK022 was a gift from Victor Sourjik (Addgene plasmid # 176726 ; http://n2t.net/addgene:176726 ; RRID:Addgene_176726)
