>Addgene plasmid #176726 | pYCTK022 | depositor partial sequence | sequence record 342501 | ste2Kl
ATGTCAGAAGAGATACCCAGTTTGAACCCATTGTTCTACAATGAGACATATAATCCATTGCAGTCCGTCC
TAACATACAGTTCAATTTACGGAGATGGGACTGAAATAACATTTCAACAGCTACAAAATCTTGTCCATGA
AAACATCACCCAAGCAATTATTTTTGGAACAAGGATCGGCGCTGCTGGATTAGCGTTGATTATAATGTGG
ATGGTATCTAAGAATAGAAAGACGCCGATATTCATAATAAATCAGAGTTCTTTGGTTCTTACAATTGTTC
AATCTGCTTTATATCTATCATATTTGTTGAGCAATTTTGGAGGAGTTCCCTTTGCTCTAACTTTGTTCCC
ACAGATGATAGGCGACCGTGACAAACATCTTTACGGTGCCGTGACTCTAATTCAATGTCTATTGGTTGCG
TGTATTGAGGTTTCATTAGTCTTTCAGGTAAGAGTCATTTTCAAAGCAGATAGATATAGGAAGATAGGAA
TCATTTTGACTGGCGTATCCGCTAGTTTTGGTGCTGCAACTGTAGCCATGTGGATGATTACTGCAATAAA
ATCTATTATTGTAGTGTATGATAGTCCATTGAACAAAGTTGACACATATTATTACAACATAGCAGTTATT
TTACTTGCATGTTCAATAAATTTCATCACTCTTCTTCTATCAGTGAAACTTTTCCTGGCTTTCAGAGCTA
GGAGACATTTAGGTTTGAAACAATTTGACTCATTTCACATTCTACTCATCATGTCTACTCAGACATTAAT
AGGTCCATCGGTTTTGTATATTCTCGCCTACGCGCTGAACAATAAAGGAGTTAAGTCGTTGACTTCTATT
GCTACATTGCTTGTAGTTCTTTCCCTACCTTTGACATCTATCTGGGCTGCTGCTGCAAATGATGCACCAA
GTGCCAGTACTTTCTATCGCCAATTCAACCCTTACTCTGCACAAAATCGTGATGATTCATCATCCTACTC
TTATGGTAAAGCCTTTAGTGACAAATACTCTTTCAGTAACTCACCACAAACTTCGGATGGTTGTAGTTCA
AAGGAACTTGAACTATCTACACAGTTGGAGATGGATTTAGAGTCTGGCGAATCTTTTATGGATAGAGCAA
AAAGGTCCGATTTTGTTTCTTCTCCAGGATCAACAGATGCAACAGTGATTAAACAATTGAAAGCTTCCAA
CATCTATACCTCAGAAACAGATGCTGATGAAGAGGCAAGGGCATTTTGGGTGAATGCAATTCATGAAAAC
AAAGATGACGGTTTAATGCAATCGAAAACCGTATTCAAAGAATTAAGATAA
